>Addgene plasmid #89891 | pMT2 Cav2.2 DomI and DomII | addgene full sequence | sequence record 176913 | Addgene NGS Result
ATGGTCCGCTTCGGGGACGAGCTGGGCGGCCGCTATGGGGGCGCGGGCGGCGCGGAGCGGGCCCGGGGCG
GCGGGGCCGGCGGGGCTGGCGGCCCGGGCCCCGGGGGGCTGCCGCCGGGCCAGCGGGTCCTCTACAAACA
GTCGATCGCGCAGCGCGCGCGGACCATGGCGCTGTACAACCCCATCCCGGTCAAGCAGAACTGCTTCACC
GTCAACCGCTCGCTCTTCGTCTTCAGCGAGGACAACGTCGTCCGCAAATACGCCAAGCGCATCACCGAGT
GGCCTCCGTTCGAGTACATGATCCTGGCCACCATCATCGCCAACTGCATCGTGCTGGCCCTGGAGCAGCA
CCTCCCTGACGGGGACAAGACGCCTATGTCCGAGCGCCTGGATGACACCGAGCCCTACTTCATTGGGATC
TTCTGCTTCGAGGCGGGGATCAAGATCCTGGCCCTGGGCTTTGTTCTGCACAAGGGCTCCTATCTGCGGA
ACGGCTGGAACGTCATGGACTTCGTGGTAGTCCTCACGGGGATTCTTGCCACAGCCGGAACCGACTTCGA
CCTGCGAACGCTGAGGGCTGTGCGTGTGCTAAGGCCCCTGAAGCTGGTGTCTGGGATTCCGAGCTTGCAG
GTGGTGCTCAAGTCCATCATGAAGGCCATGGTCCCGCTGCTGCAGATCGGGCTGCTGCTCTTCTTCGCCA
TCCTCATGTTTGCCATCATCGGCCTCGAGTTCTACATGGGCAAGTTCCACAAGGCCTGCTTCCCCAACAG
CACAGACCCAGATCCCGTGGGTGACTTCCCCTGTGGCAAGGAGGCCCCGGCCCGGCTCTGTGAGGGAGAC
ACGGAGTGCCGGGAGTACTGGGCCGGACCCAACTTTGGTATCACCAACTTTGACAACATCCTGTTTGCCA
TCTTGACCGTGTTCCAGTGCATCACCATGGAGGGCTGGACTGACATCCTCTACAATACAAACGATGCAGC
CGGCAACACGTGGAACTGGCTCTACTTCATCCCTCTCATCATCATCGGCTCCTTCTTCATGCTCAACCTG
GTGCTGGGTGTGCTCTCAGGAGAGTTTGCTAAGGAGCGCGAGAGAGTGGAGAACCGCCGCGCCTTCCTGA
AGCTCCGGCGGCAGCAGCAGATTGAGCGGGAGCTCAACGGGTACCTGGAGTGGATCTTCAAGGCTGAGGA
AGTCATGCTGGCTGAGGAGGACAGGAACGCAGAGGAGAAGTCCCCTCTGGATGCAGTGTTGAAGAGAGCA
GCTGCCAAGAAGAGCAGAAGCGACCTGATCCAGGCCGAGGAGGGGGAGGGCCGGCTCACAGGCCTCTGTG
CTCCCGGTTCCCCGTTCGCCCGTGCCAGCCTGAAAAGCGGGAAGACGGAGAGCTCGTCGTACTTCCGGAG
GAAGGAGAAGATGTTCCGCTTCTTCATCCGGCGCATGGTGAAGGCACAGAGCTTCTACTGGACGGTGCTG
TGTGTGGTGGCACTGAACACACTGTGCGTGGCCATGGTGCACTACAACCAGCCGCAGCGGCTCACCACGG
CATTGTACTTTGCAGAGTTTGTTTTCCTGGGTCTCTTCCTCACAGAGATGTCCCTGAAGATGTATGGCCT
GGGGCCCAGGAGCTACTTCCGGTCCTCCTTCAACTGTTTTGACTTTGGGGTCATCGTGGGCAGTATCTTT
GAAGTGGTCTGGGCTGCTGTCAAGCCAGGGACCTCCTTCGGGATCAGTGTTCTGCGGGCTCTGCGCTTAC
TGAGAATCTTCAAGGTCACCAAATACTGGAACTCCCTACGGAACCTGGTGGTGTCTCTGCTCAACTCCAT
GAAGTCCATCATCAGCCTCCTCTTCCTGCTCTTCCTGTTCATTGTTGTCTTTGCTCTGCTGGGGATGCAG
CTGTTTGGAGGCCAGTTCAACTTTAAAGACGAGACCCCAACGACCAACTTTGACACCTTCCCTGCTGCTA
TCCTCACCGTCTTCCAGATCCTGACCGGAGAGGACTGGAATGCGGTCATGTACCACGGGATCGAGTCGCA
AGGTGGCGTCAGCAGAGGAATGTTCTCCTCCTTCTACTTCATTGTCCTCACTCTGTTTGGGAACTACACC
CTGCTGAATGTCTTCCTGGCCATTGCTGTGGACAACCTTGCCAATGCTCAGGAGCTGACCAAGGATGAAG
AGGAGATGGAAGAAGCAGCCAATCAGAAACTCGCCTTGCAGAAGGCCAAGGAAGTGGCTGAAGTCAGCCC
CATGTCTGCTGCGAACATCTCCATTGCCGCCAGGCAGCAGAACTCGGCCAAAGCGCGCTCGGTGTGGGAG
CAGCGAGCCAGCCAGCTGCGGCTGCAGAACCTGAGGGCCAGCTGCGAGGCGCTGTACAGCGAGATGGACC
CCGAGGAGAGGCTGCGCTACGCCACCGCGCGCCACCTGCGGCCCGACGTGAAGACGCACCTGGACCGGCC
GCTGGTGGTTGAGCCCGGCCGCGACGCTCCGCGGGGCCCCCCGGGGGGGAAGTCCCGGCCGGATGGCTCG
GAGGCCCCCGAGGGTGCGGATCCCCCGCGCAGGCATCACCGGCACCGAGACAAGGACAAGGCTCCCGCCA
CGGTCCCCTCGGCGGGGGAACAGGACAGAGCCGAAGCTCTGAGGGCAGAGGGCGGGGAGCTGGGGCCCCG
CGAGGAGCGGGGGCGGCCACGCCGCAGCCGCAGCAAGGAGGCCCCGGGCGCCCCGGAGGTGCGCAGCGAT
CGCGGCCGTGGCCCGTGTCCTGAAGGTGGTCGGCGCCACCACCGGCGCGGGTCACCGGAGGAGGCAGCTG
AGAGGGAGCCCCGCCGCCACCGCGCGCACCGGCACGGGCCCGACCCGGGCAAGGAGGGCCCAGCGTCCGG
GACCAGGGGCGAGCGGCGCGCACGACACCGCACGGGCCCCCGGGCGTGCCCCCGGGAGGCTGAGAGCAGC
GAGGAGCCTGCGCGGCGGCACCGGGCTCGGCACAAGGCGCCGCCCACCCAGGAGACCGCGGAGAAGGACA
AGGAGGCTGCCGAGAAGGGGGGCGAGGCCACGGAGGCCGAGAAGGACAAGGAGGCTCGGAACCACCAGCC
CAAGGAGCTGCCCTGTGACCTGGAGGCCATCGGCATGCTGGGAGTGGGCGCTGTGCATACGCTGCCCAGC
ACCTGTCTGCAGAAGGTGGAGGAGCAGCCAGAGGATGCGGACAACCAGCGGAACGTCACCCGCATGGGTA
GTCAGCCCCCGGACACCAGCACCACTGTGCACATTCCTGTGACGCTGACCGGCCCCCCCGGGGAGACCAC
GGTAGTGCCCAGTGGAAACGTGGACCTGGAAAGTCAAGCAGAGGGGAAGAAGGAGGTGGAAACCAGCGAT
GTGATGAGGAGCGGCCCTCGGCCCATTGTCCCGTACAGTTCCATGTTCTGTTTAAGCCCAACCAACCTGC
TGCGCCGCTGCTGCCACTACATTGTGACCATGTAACTAGTGCGGCCGCAATTCCGGGGGGGGGGGGGGGG
GGGACAGCTCAGGGCTGCGATTTCGCGCCAAACTTGACGGCAATCCTAGCGTGAAGGCTGGTAGGATTTT
ATCCCCGCTGCCATCATGGTTCGACCATTGAACTGCATCGTCGCCGTGTCCCAAAATATGGGGATTGGCA
AGAACGGAGACCTACCCTGGCCTCCGCTCAGGAACGAGTTCAAGTACTTCCAAAGAATGACCACAACCTC
TTCAGTGGAAGGTAAACAGAATCTGGTGATTATGGGTAGGAAAACCTGGTTCTCCATTCCTGAGAAGAAT
CGACCTTTAAAGGACAGAATTAATATAGTTCTCAGTAGAGAACTCAAAGAACCACCACGAGGAGCTCATT
TTCTTGCCAAAAGTTTGGATGATGCCTTAAGACTTATTGAACAACCGGAATTGGCAAGTAAAGTAGACAT
GGTTTGGATAGTCGGAGGCAGTTCTGTTTACCAGGAAGCCATGAATCAACCAGGCCACCTCAGACTCTTT
GTGACAAGGATCATGCAGGAATTTGAAAGTGACACGTTTTTCCCAGAAATTGATTTGGGGAAATATAAAC
TTCTCCCAGAATACCCAGGCGTCCTCTCTGAGGTCCAGGAGGAAAAAGGCATCAAGTATAAGTTTGAAGT
CTACGAGAAGAAAGACTAACAGGAAGATGCTTTCAAGTTCTCTGCTCCCCTCCTAAAGCTATGCATTTTT
ATAAGACCATGGGACTTTTGCTGGCTTTAGATCATAATCAGCCATACCACATTTGTAGAGGTTTTACTTG
CTTTAAAAAACCTCCCACACCTCCCCCTGAACCTGAAACATAAAATGAATGCAATTGTTGTTGTTAACTT
GTTTATTGCAGCTTATAATGGTTACAAATAAAGCAATAGCATCACAAATTTCACAAATAAAGCATTTTTT
TCACTGCATTCTAGTTGTGGTTTGTCCAAACTCATCAATGTATCTTATCATGTCTGGATCCCCGGCCAAC
GGTCTGGTGACCCGGCTGCGAGAGCTCGGTGTACCTGAGACGCGAGTAAGCCCTTGAGTCAAAGACGTAG
TCGTTGCAAGTCCGCACCAGGTACTGATATCCCACCAAAAAGTGCGGCGGCGGCTGGCGGTAGAGGGGCC
AGCGTAGGGTGGCCGGGGCTCCGGGGGCGAGGTCTTCCAACATAAGGCGATGATATCCGTAGATGTACCT
GGACATCCAGGTGATGCCGGCGGCGGTGGTGGAGGCGCGCGGAAAGTCGCGGACGCGGTTCCAGATGTTG
CGCAGCGGCAAAAAGTGCTCCATGGTCGGGACGCTCTGGCCGGTGAGGCGTGCGCAGTCGTTGACGCTCT
AGACCGTGCAAAAGGAGAGCCTGTAAGCGGGCACTCTTCCGTGGTCTGGTGGATAAATTCGCAAGGGTAT
CATGGCGGACGACCGGGGTTCGAACCCCGGATCCGGCCGTCCGCCGTGATCCATGCGGTTACCGCCCGCG
TGTCGAACCCAGGTGTGCGACGTCAGACAACGGGGGAGCGCTCCTTTTGGCTTCCTTCCAGGCGCGGCGG
CTGCTGCGCTAGCTTTTTTGGCGAGCTCGAATTAATTCTGCATTAATGAATCGGCCAACGCGCGGGGAGA
GGCGGTTTGCGTATTGGGCGCTCTTCCGCTTCCTCGCTCACTGACTCGCTGCGCTCGGTCGTTCGGCTGC
GGCGAGCGGTATCAGCTCACTCAAAGGCGGTAATACGGTTATCCACAGAATCAGGGGATAACGCAGGAAA
GAACATGTGAGCAAAAGGCCAGCAAAAGGCCAGGAACCGTAAAAAGGCCGCGTTGCTGGCGTTTTTCCAT
AGGCTCCGCCCCCCTGACGAGCATCACAAAAATCGACGCTCAAGTCAGAGGTGGCGAAACCCGACAGGAC
TATAAAGATACCAGGCGTTTCCCCCTGGAAGCTCCCTCGTGCGCTCTCCTGTTCCGACCCTGCCGCTTAC
CGGATACCTGTCCGCCTTTCTCCCTTCGGGAAGCGTGGCGCTTTCTCATAGCTCACGCTGTAGGTATCTC
AGTTCGGTGTAGGTCGTTCGCTCCAAGCTGGGCTGTGTGCACGAACCCCCCGTTCAGCCCGACCGCTGCG
CCTTATCCGGTAACTATCGTCTTGAGTCCAACCCGGTAAGACACGACTTATCGCCACTGGCAGCAGCCAC
TGGTAACAGGATTAGCAGAGCGAGGTATGTAGGCGGTGCTACAGAGTTCTTGAAGTGGTGGCCTAACTAC
GGCTACACTAGAAGAACAGTATTTGGTATCTGCGCTCTGCTGAAGCCAGTTACCTTCGGAAAAAGAGTTG
GTAGCTCTTGATCCGGCAAACAAACCACCGCTGGTAGCGGTGGTTTTTTTGTTTGCAAGCAGCAGATTAC
GCGCAGAAAAAAAGGATCTCAAGAAGATCCTTTGATCTTTTCTACGGGGTCTGACGCTCAGTGGAACGAA
AACTCACGTTAAGGGATTTTGGTCATGAGATTATCAAAAAGGATCTTCACCTAGATCCTTTTAAATTAAA
AATGAAGTTTTAAATCAATCTAAAGTATATATGAGTAAACTTGGTCTGACAGTTACCAATGCTTAATCAG
TGAGGCACCTATCTCAGCGATCTGTCTATTTCGTTCATCCATAGTTGCCTGACTCCCCGTCGTGTAGATA
ACTACGATACGGGAGGGCTTACCATCTGGCCCCAGTGCTGCAATGATACCGCGAGACCCACGCTCACCGG
CTCCAGATTTATCAGCAATAAACCAGCCAGCCGGAAGGGCCGAGCGCAGAAGTGGTCCTGCAACTTTATC
CGCCTCCATCCAGTCTATTAATTGTTGCCGGGAAGCTAGAGTAAGTAGTTCGCCAGTTAATAGTTTGCGC
AACGTTGTTGCCATTGCTACAGGCATCGTGGTGTCACGCTCGTCGTTTGGTATGGCTTCATTCAGCTCCG
GTTCCCAACGATCAAGGCGAGTTACATGATCCCCCATGTTGTGCAAAAAAGCGGTTAGCTCCTTCGGTCC
TCCGATCGTTGTCAGAAGTAAGTTGGCCGCAGTGTTATCACTCATGGTTATGGCAGCACTGCATAATTCT
CTTACTGTCATGCCATCCGTAAGATGCTTTTCTGTGACTGGTGAGTACTCAACCAAGTCATTCTGAGAAT
AGTGTATGCGGCGACCGAGTTGCTCTTGCCCGGCGTCAATACGGGATAATACCGCGCCACATAGCAGAAC
TTTAAAAGTGCTCATCATTGGAAAACGTTCTTCGGGGCGAAAACTCTCAAGGATCTTACCGCTGTTGAGA
TCCAGTTCGATGTAACCCACTCGTGCACCCAACTGATCTTCAGCATCTTTTACTTTCACCAGCGTTTCTG
GGTGAGCAAAAACAGGAAGGCAAAATGCCGCAAAAAAGGGAATAAGGGCGACACGGAAATGTTGAATACT
CATACTCTTCCTTTTTCAATATTATTGAAGCATTTATCAGGGTTATTGTCTCATGAGCGGATACATATTT
GAATGTATTTAGAAAAATAAACAAATAGGGGTTCCGCGCACATTTCCCCGAAAAGTGCCACCTGACGTCT
AAGAAACCATTATTATCATGACATTAACCTATAAAAATAGGCGTATCACGAGGCCCTTTCGTCTCGCGCG
TTTCGGTGATGACGGTGAAAACCTCTGACACATGCAGCTCCCGGAGACGGTCACAGCTTGTCTGTAAGCG
GATGCCGGGAGCAGACAAGCCCGTCAGGGCGCGTCAGCGGGTGTTGGCGGGTGTCGGGGCTGGCTTAACT
ATGCGGCATCAGAGCAGATTGTACTGAGAGTGCACCATATGCGGTGTGAAATACCGCACAGATGCGTAAG
GAGAAAATACCGCATCAGGCGCCATTCGCCATTCAGGCTGCGCAACTGTTGGGAAGGGCGATCGGTGCGG
GCCTCTTCGCTATTACGCCAGCTGGCGAAAGGGGGATGTGCTGCAAGGCGATTAAGTTGGGTAACGCCAG
GGTTTTCCCAGTCACGACGTTGTAAAACGACGGCCAGTGCCAAGCTTTTTGCAAAAGCCTAGGCCTCCAA
AAAAGCCTCCTCACTACTTCTGGAATAGCTCAGAGGCCGAGGCGGCCTCGGCCTCTGCATAAATAAAAAA
AATTAGTCAGCCATGGGGCGGAGAATGGGCGGAACTGGGCGGAGTTAGGGGCGGGATGGGCGGAGTTAGG
GGCGGGACTATGGTTGCTGACTAATTGAGATGCATGCTTTGCATACTTCTGCCTGCTGGGGAGCCTGGGG
ACTTTCCACACCTGGTTGCTGACTAATTGAGATGCATGCTTTGCATACTTCTGCCTGCTGGGGAGCCTGG
GGACTTTCCACACCCTAACTGACACACATTCCACAGGATCCGGTCGCGCGAATTTCGAGCGGTGTTCCGC
GGTCCTCCTCGTATAGAAACTCGGACCACTCTGAGACGAAGGCTCGCGTCCAGGCCAGCACGAAGGAGGC
TAAGTGGGAGGGGTAGCGGTCGTTGTCCACTAGGGGGTCCACTCGCTCCAGGGTGTGAAGACACATGTCG
CCCTCTTCGGCATCAAGGAAGGTGATTGGTTTATAGGTGTAGGCCACGTGACCGGGTGTTCCTGAAGGGG
GGCTATAAAAGGGGGTGGGGGCGCGTTCGTCCTCACTCTCTTCCGCATCGCTGTCTGCGAGGGCCAGCTG
TTGGGCTCGCGGTTGAGGACAAACTCTTCGCGGTCTTTCCAGTACTCTTGGATCGGAAACCCGTCGGCCT
CCGAACGGTACTCCGCCACCGAGGGACCTGAGCGAGTCCGCATCGACCGGATCGGAAAACCTCTCGACTG
TTGGGGTGAGTACTCCCTCTCAAAAGCGGGCATGACTTCTGCGCTAAGATTGTCAGTTTCCAAAAACGAG
GAGGATTTGATATTCACCTGGCCCGCGGTGATGCCTTTGAGGGTGGCCGCGTCCATCTGGTCAGAAAAGA
CAATCTTTTTGTTGTCAAGCTTGAGGTGTGGCAGGCTTGAGATCTGGCCATACACTTGAGTGACAATGAC
ATCCACTTTGCCTTTCTCTCCACAGGTGTCCACTCCCAGGTCCAACTGCAGGCGAGCCTGAATTCCTCGA
GGGTACCGGGCCCCCCCTCGAGGTCGAAGCTTGATC
Features (pLannotate 1.2.2; 18 found; start..end, strand, type, name):
      1..3462    +  CDS            CACNA1B (fragment): CAC1B_RABIT - Also known as CACH5, CACNL1A5. Experimental evidence at protein level: Swiss-Prot protein existence level 1. Voltage-sensitive calcium channels (VSCC) mediate the entry of calcium ions into excitable cells and are also involved in a variety of calcium-dependent processes, including muscle contraction, hormone or neurotransmitter release, gene expression, cell motility, cell division and cell death. The isoform alpha-1B gives rise to N-type calcium currents. N-type calcium channels belong to the 'high-voltage activated' (HVA) group and are specifically blocked by omega-conotoxin-
   3484..3500    +  promoter       chicken β-actin promoter (fragment): contains a 21-bp deletion relative to the standard chicken β-actin promoter
   3586..4149    +  CDS            DHFR: mouse dihydrofolate reductase; Mus musculus Dhfr
   4230..4313    +  CDS            large T antigen (fragment): large T antigen from SV40 (simian virus 40)
   4336..4470    +  polyA_signal   SV40 poly(A) signal: SV40 polyadenylation signal
   4478..4828    -  CDS            PTP (fragment): TERM_ADE02 - Experimental evidence at protein level: Swiss-Prot protein existence level 1. Protein covalently bound to the viral DNA that acts as a primer for viral genomic replication by DNA strand displacement. Assembles on the viral origin of replication in an initiation complex with viral polymerase, DBP, host NFIA and host POU2F1/OCT1. During initiation, the polymerase covalently couples the first dCTP with Ser- 580 of pTP. The terminal protein stimulates the template activity over 20 fold compared to protein-free templates. Neo-synthesized viral genomes are linked to two preterminal prot
   4859..5015    +  ncRNA          VA: Accession: RF00102 - VA RNA
   5078..5131    -  CDS            lacI (fragment): lac repressor; lacI; The lac repressor binds to the lac operator to inhibit transcription in E. coli. This inhibition can be relieved by adding lactose or isopropyl-β-D-thiogalactopyranoside (IPTG).
   5314..5902    -  rep_origin     ori: high-copy-number ColE1/pMB1/pBR322/pUC origin of replication
   6073..6933    -  CDS            AmpR: β-lactamase; bla; confers resistance to ampicillin, carbenicillin, and related antibiotics
   6934..7038    -  promoter       AmpR promoter: bla
   7133..7168    +  CDS            rop (fragment): Rop protein, which maintains plasmids at low copy number; rop
   7270..7369    +  misc_feature   bom (fragment): basis of mobility region from pBR322
   7375..7529    -  CDS            lacZα (fragment): LacZα fragment of β-galactosidase; lacZ fragment
   7538..7867    -  promoter       SV40 promoter: SV40 enhancer and early promoter
   7888..8319    -  CDS            POL (fragment): DPOL_ADE05 - Experimental evidence at protein level: Swiss-Prot protein existence level 1. Eukaryotic-type DNA polymerase involved in viral genomic replication. DNA synthesis is protein primed, and acts in a strand displacement replication. Assembles in complex with viral pTP, DBP, host NFIA and host POU2F1/OCT1 on viral origin of replication. The polymerase covalently transfers dCMP onto pTP, thereby initiating complementary strand synthesis. From Human adenovirus C serotype 5 (HAdV-5) (Human adenovirus 5).
   8336..8565    +  intron         chimeric intron: chimera between introns from adenovirus and immunoglobulin heavy chain genes
   8612..8637    -  misc_feature   MCS (fragment): pBluescript multiple cloning site
