[The description below was written by a language model from this plasmid's Addgene catalogue record and pLannotate feature annotations shown in this document.]
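Description:
pMT2 Cav2.2 DomI and DomII is a mammalian expression plasmid built on the pMT2 backbone. It carries a truncated form of Cacna1b (alpha1B), the pore-forming subunit of the N-type voltage-gated calcium channel Cav2.2. A stop codon placed after amino acid 1154 limits the product to the N-terminus, Domain I, the I-II loop, Domain II and the II-III loop. The annotation matches the coding region to the rabbit CACNA1B protein, although the catalogue entry itself does not state a species. The insert sits between EcoRI and SpeI sites, and the sequenced plasmid is about 8.6 kb. In bacteria it is maintained by a high-copy ColE1/pUC-type origin and selected with ampicillin through the β-lactamase gene.

According to the record, expression is driven by the adenovirus major late promoter. The feature table does not annotate this promoter by name. It does show adenoviral sequence, detected as a DNA polymerase fragment on the opposite strand, followed by a chimeric adenovirus/immunoglobulin intron just upstream of the insert, which is consistent with a major late promoter and leader arrangement. An SV40 enhancer and early promoter region lies further upstream. Downstream of the channel fragment are a mouse DHFR coding sequence and an SV40 polyadenylation signal, so the two reading frames appear to share one transcription unit. An adenovirus VA RNA gene is also present, an element generally included to support translation in transfected cells. The short hits to chicken β-actin promoter, lacI, rop, lacZα and large T antigen are small fragments, probably backbone remnants or incidental matches.

The associated publication concerns dominant-negative suppression of Cav2.2 synthesis by truncated constructs, so co-expression with the full-length channel to study that effect is the likely use.
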