Addgene plasmid #89891: pMT2 Cav2.2 DomI and DomII
Purpose: Mammalian expression of Cav2.2 DomI and DomII, this contains the first 2 domains (amino acids 1 -1154) of Cav2.2
Depositing lab: Annette Dolphin. Depositing organization: University College London. Publication: Dominant-negative synthesis suppression of voltage-gated calcium channel Cav2.2 induced by truncated constructs. Raghib A, Bertaso F, Davies A, Page KM, Meir A, Bogdanov Y, Dolphin AC. J Neurosci. 2001 Nov 1;21(21):8495-504. 21/21/8495 PubMed 11606638.
Backbone
  Vector backbone: pMT2
  Backbone size w/o insert (bp): 5129
  Vector type: Mammalian Expression
Growth in bacteria
  Bacterial resistance: Ampicillin, 100 μg/mL
  Growth temperature: 37°C
  Growth strain: DH5alpha
  Copy number: High Copy
Gene/Insert
  Gene/Insert name: Cacna1b (alt name: Alpha1B)
  Insert size (bp): 3505
  Mutation: Stop codon after amino acid 1154 (this is a truncated form of the wild type gene)
  Entrez Gene: CACNA1B
  Promoter: adenovirus major late promoter
  Cloning method: Restriction Enzyme; 5′ cloning site EcoRI (not destroyed); 3′ cloning site SpeI (not destroyed)
  Sequencing primers: 5′ 5' agcttgaggtgtggcaggctt 3'; 3′ 5' ggtcgaaccatgatggcagc 3'
Terms and licenses: Academic/Nonprofit Terms; Industry Terms: Not Available to Industry
Depositor comments: Contains Cav2.2 N-terminus, Domain I, the I-II loop, Domain II and the II-III loop.
How to cite: pMT2 Cav2.2 DomI and DomII was a gift from Annette Dolphin (Addgene plasmid # 89891 ; http://n2t.net/addgene:89891 ; RRID:Addgene_89891)
